Addgene plasmid #116760: pHAGE-MAPK1
Purpose: Lentiviral expression of MAPK1
Depositing lab: Gordon Mills & Kenneth Scott. Depositing organization: Baylor College of Medicine. Publication: Systematic Functional Annotation of Somatic Mutations in Cancer. Ng PK, Li J, Jeong KJ, Shao S, Chen H, Tsang YH, Sengupta S, Wang Z, Bhavana VH, Tran R, Soewito S, Minussi DC, Moreno D, Kong K, Dogruluk T, Lu H, Gao J, Tokheim C, Zhou DC, Johnson AM, Zeng J, Ip CKM, Ju Z, Wester M, Yu S, Li Y, Vellano CP, Schultz N, Karchin R, Ding L, Lu Y, Cheung LWT, Chen K, Shaw KR, Meric-Bernstam F, Scott KL, Yi S, Sahni N, Liang H, Mills GB. Cancer Cell. 2018 Mar 12;33(3):450-462.e10. doi: 10.1016/j.ccell.2018.01.021. PubMed 29533785.
Backbone
  Vector backbone: pHAGE
  Vector type: Lentiviral
Growth in bacteria
  Bacterial resistance: Ampicillin, 100 μg/mL
  Growth temperature: 37°C
  Growth strain: Stbl3
  Copy number: High Copy
Gene/Insert
  Gene/Insert name: MAPK1
  Species: H. sapiens (human)
  Mutation: WT
  Entrez Gene: MAPK1 (a.k.a. ERK, ERK-2, ERK2, ERT1, MAPK2, NS13, P42MAPK, PRKM1, PRKM2, p38, p40, p41, p41mapk, p42-MAPK)
  Cloning method: Gateway Cloning
Terms and licenses: Academic/Nonprofit Terms; Industry Terms: Not Available to Industry
How to cite: pHAGE-MAPK1 was a gift from Gordon Mills & Kenneth Scott (Addgene plasmid # 116760 ; http://n2t.net/addgene:116760 ; RRID:Addgene_116760)
