[The description below was written by a language model from this plasmid's Addgene catalogue record and pLannotate feature annotations shown in this document.]
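Description:
pHAGE-MAPK1 is an HIV-1-derived lentiviral expression plasmid of about 9.6 kb, built on the pHAGE backbone, that carries the wild-type human MAPK1 open reading frame (ERK2, p42 MAPK). It is propagated in E. coli through a high-copy ColE1/pUC-type origin and selected with ampicillin via the bla gene. The backbone also holds short remnants of lac regulatory elements and SV40 sequences that play no evident role in the payload. The viral portion has a truncated 5' LTR, the Ψ packaging signal with a gag fragment, the Rev response element for Rev-dependent export of the genomic RNA, the cPPT/CTS, and a U3-deleted, self-inactivating 3' LTR. Packaging functions and an envelope must therefore be supplied in trans, and the integrated provirus relies on its internal promoter.

That promoter is the strong constitutive human EF-1α promoter. MAPK1 was introduced by Gateway recombination and sits between attB1 and attB2 sites, with a V5 epitope tag annotated just downstream of attB2. The record does not state whether the ORF lacks a stop codon and reads through into the tag, so a V5 fusion should not be assumed. An EMCV IRES follows and drives EGFP from the same transcript, so that transduced cells can be identified or sorted by fluorescence. A WPRE ahead of the 3' LTR enhances transcript stability and expression. No mammalian drug-selection marker is annotated.

The stated purpose is lentiviral expression of MAPK1. The plasmid comes from a collection associated with a systematic functional study of somatic mutations in cancer, where a wild-type clone such as this one would plausibly serve as the reference for mutant alleles.
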