Features (pLannotate 1.2.2; 27 found; start..end, strand, type, name):
    377..634     +  LTR            5' LTR (truncated): truncated 5' long terminal repeat (LTR) from HIV-1
    681..806     +  misc_feature   HIV-1 Ψ: packaging signal of human immunodeficiency virus type 1
    790..1128    +  CDS            HIV-1 gag (fragment): gag protein from human immunodeficiency virus 1; gag
   1303..1536    +  misc_feature   RRE: The Rev response element (RRE) of HIV-1 allows for Rev-dependent mRNA export from the nucleus to the cytoplasm.
   1913..2013    +  CDS            Rev (fragment): human immunodeficiency virus 1 (HIV-1) Rev protein; rev; enhances nuclear export of unspliced and incompletely spliced viral mRNAs
   2058..2175    +  misc_feature   cPPT/CTS: central polypurine tract and central termination sequence of HIV-1
   2223..3401    +  promoter       EF-1α promoter: strong constitutive promoter for human elongation factor EF-1α
   3422..3442    +  protein_bind   attB1: mutant version of attB; core recombination site for the Gateway® BP reaction BP Clonase™
   3448..4527    +  CDS            MAPK1: MK01_HUMAN - Also known as ERK2, PRKM1, PRKM2. Experimental evidence at protein level: Swiss-Prot protein existence level 1. Acts as a transcriptional repressor. Binds to a [GC]AAA[GC] consensus sequence. Repress the expression of interferon gamma-induced genes. Seems to bind to the promoter of CCL5, DMP1, IFIH1, IFITM1, IRF7, IRF9, LAMP3, OAS1, OAS2, OAS3 and STAT1. Transcriptional activity is independent of kinase activity. From Homo sapiens (Human).
   4532..4556    -  protein_bind   attB2: mutant version of attB; recombination site for the Gateway® BP reaction BP Clonase™
   4609..4650    +  CDS            V5 tag: epitope tag from simian virus 5
   4776..5238    +  misc_feature   IRES: internal ribosome entry site (IRES) of the encephalomyocarditis virus (EMCV)
   5252..5971    +  CDS            EGFP: the original enhanced GFP (Yang et al., 1996) mammalian codon-optimized
   5985..6573    +  misc_feature   WPRE: woodchuck hepatitis virus posttranscriptional regulatory element
   6581..6646    +  CDS            nef (fragment): NEF_HV1Z2 - Experimental evidence at protein level: Swiss-Prot protein existence level 1. Extracellular Nef protein targets CD4(+) T-lymphocytes for apoptosis by interacting with CXCR4 surface receptors. From Human immunodeficiency virus type 1 group M subtype D (isolate Z2/CDC-Z34) (HIV-1).
   6648..6881    +  LTR            3' LTR (ΔU3): self-inactivating 3' long terminal repeat (LTR) from HIV-1
   7086..7190    +  promoter       AmpR promoter: bla
   7191..8051    +  CDS            AmpR: β-lactamase; bla; confers resistance to ampicillin, carbenicillin, and related antibiotics
   8222..8810    +  rep_origin     ori: high-copy-number ColE1/pMB1/pBR322/pUC origin of replication
   8993..9047    +  CDS            lacI (fragment): lac repressor; lacI; The lac repressor binds to the lac operator to inhibit transcription in E. coli. This inhibition can be relieved by adding lactose or isopropyl-β-D-thiogalactopyranoside (IPTG).
   9053..9146    +  rep_origin     SV40 ori (fragment): SV40 origin of replication
   9171..9208    +  CDS            lacI (fragment): lac repressor; lacI; The lac repressor binds to the lac operator to inhibit transcription in E. coli. This inhibition can be relieved by adding lactose or isopropyl-β-D-thiogalactopyranoside (IPTG).
   9221..9242    +  protein_bind   CAP binding site: CAP binding activates transcription in the presence of cAMP. E. coli catabolite activator protein
   9257..9287    +  promoter       lac promoter: promoter for the E. coli lac operon
   9295..9311    +  protein_bind   lac operator: The lac repressor binds to the lac operator to inhibit transcription in E. coli. This inhibition can be relieved by adding lactose or isopropyl-β-D-thiogalactopyranoside (IPTG). lac repressor encoded by lacI
   9345..9428    +  polyA_signal   SV40 poly(A) signal (fragment): SV40 polyadenylation signal
   9595..329     +  CDS            nef (fragment) (across the origin): NEF_HV1BR - Experimental evidence at protein level: Swiss-Prot protein existence level 1. Extracellular Nef protein targets CD4(+) T-lymphocytes for apoptosis by interacting with CXCR4 surface receptors (PubMed:14990729). From Human immunodeficiency virus type 1 group M subtype B (isolate BRU/LAI) (HIV-1).
>Addgene plasmid #116760 | pHAGE-MAPK1 | addgene full sequence | sequence record 241435 | Addgene NGS Result
TGGAAGGGCTAATTCACTCCCAAAGAAGACAAGATATCCTTGATCTGTGGATCTACCACACACAAGGCTA
CTTCCCTGATTAGCAGAACTACACACCAGGGCCAGGGGTCAGATATCCACTGACCTTTGGATGGTGCTAC
AAGCTAGTACCAGTTGAGCCAGATAAGGTAGAAGAGGCCAATAAAGGAGAGAACACCAGCTTGTTACACC
CTGTGAGCCTGCATGGGATGGATGACCCGGAGAGAGAAGTGTTAGAGTGGAGGTTTGACAGCCGCCTAGC
ATTTCATCACGTGGCCCGAGAGCTGCATCCGGAGTACTTCAAGAACTGCTGATATCGAGCTTGCTACAAG
GGACTTTCCGCTGGGGACTTTCCAGGGAGGCGTGGCCTGGGCGGGACTGGGGAGTGGCGAGCCCTCAGAT
CCTGCATATAAGCAGCTGCTTTTTGCCTGTACTGGGTCTCTCTGGTTAGACCAGATCTGAGCCTGGGAGC
TCTCTGGCTAACTAGGGAACCCACTGCTTAAGCCTCAATAAAGCTTGCCTTGAGTGCTTCAAGTAGTGTG
TGCCCGTCTGTTGTGTGACTCTGGTAACTAGAGATCCCTCAGACCCTTTTAGTCAGTGTGGAAAATCTCT
AGCAGTGGCGCCCGAACAGGGACTTGAAAGCGAAAGGGAAACCAGAGGAGCTCTCTCGACGCAGGACTCG
GCTTGCTGAAGCGCGCACGGCAAGAGGCGAGGGGCGGCGACTGGTGAGTACGCCAAAAATTTTGACTAGC
GGAGGCTAGAAGGAGAGAGATGGGTGCGAGAGCGTCAGTATTAAGCGGGGGAGAATTAGATCGCGATGGG
AAAAAATTCGGTTAAGGCCAGGGGGAAAGAAAAAATATAAATTAAAACATATAGTATGGGCAAGCAGGGA
GCTAGAACGATTCGCAGTTAATCCTGGCCTGTTAGAAACATCAGAAGGCTGTAGACAAATACTGGGACAG
CTACAACCATCCCTTCAGACAGGATCAGAAGAACTTAGATCATTATATAATACAGTAGCAACCCTCTATT
GTGTGCATCAAAGGATAGAGATAAAAGACACCAAGGAAGCTTTAGACAAGATAGAGGAAGAGCAAAACAA
AAGTAAGACCACCGCACAGCAAGCGGCCGGCCGCTGATCTTCAGACCTGGAGGAGGAGATATGAGGGACA
ATTGGAGAAGTGAATTATATAAATATAAAGTAGTAAAAATTGAACCATTAGGAGTAGCACCCACCAAGGC
AAAGAGAAGAGTGGTGCAGAGAGAAAAAAGAGCAGTGGGAATAGGAGCTTTGTTCCTTGGGTTCTTGGGA
GCAGCAGGAAGCACTATGGGCGCAGCGTCAATGACGCTGACGGTACAGGCCAGACAATTATTGTCTGGTA
TAGTGCAGCAGCAGAACAATTTGCTGAGGGCTATTGAGGCGCAACAGCATCTGTTGCAACTCACAGTCTG
GGGCATCAAGCAGCTCCAGGCAAGAATCCTGGCTGTGGAAAGATACCTAAAGGATCAACAGCTCCTGGGG
ATTTGGGGTTGCTCTGGAAAACTCATTTGCACCACTGCTGTGCCTTGGAATGCTAGTTGGAGTAATAAAT
CTCTGGAACAGATTTGGAATCACACGACCTGGATGGAGTGGGACAGAGAAATTAACAATTACACAAGCTT
AATACACTCCTTAATTGAAGAATCGCAAAACCAGCAAGAAAAGAATGAACAAGAATTATTGGAATTAGAT
AAATGGGCAAGTTTGTGGAATTGGTTTAACATAACAAATTGGCTGTGGTATATAAAATTATTCATAATGA
TAGTAGGAGGCTTGGTAGGTTTAAGAATAGTTTTTGCTGTACTTTCTATAGTGAATAGAGTTAGGCAGGG
ATATTCACCATTATCGTTTCAGACCCACCTCCCAACCCCGAGGGGACCCGACAGGCCCGAAGGAATAGAA
GAAGAAGGTGGAGAGAGAGACAGAGACAGATCCATTCGATTAGTGAACGGATCTCGACGGTATCGCCGAA
TTCACAAATGGCAGTATTCATCCACAATTTTAAAAGAAAAGGGGGGATTGGGGGGTACAGTGCAGGGGAA
AGAATAGTAGACATAATAGCAACAGACATACAAACTAAAGAATTACAAAAACAAATTACAAAAATTCAAA
ATTTTCGGGTTTATTACAGGGACAGCAGAGATCCAGTTTGGACTAGTCGTGAGGCTCCGGTGCCCGTCAG
TGGGCAGAGCGCACATCGCCCACAGTCCCCGAGAAGTTGGGGGGAGGGGTCGGCAATTGAACCGGTGCCT
AGAGAAGGTGGCGCGGGGTAAACTGGGAAAGTGATGTCGTGTACTGGCTCCGCCTTTTTCCCGAGGGTGG
GGGAGAACCGTATATAAGTGCAGTAGTCGCCGTGAACGTTCTTTTTCGCAACGGGTTTGCCGCCAGAACA
CAGGTAAGTGCCGTGTGTGGTTCCCGCGGGCCTGGCCTCTTTACGGGTTATGGCCCTTGCGTGCCTTGAA
TTACTTCCACCTGGCTGCAGTACGTGATTCTTGATCCCGAGCTTCGGGTTGGAAGTGGGTGGGAGAGTTC
GAGGCCTTGCGCTTAAGGAGCCCCTTCGCCTCGTGCTTGAGTTGAGGCCTGGCCTGGGCGCTGGGGCCGC
CGCGTGCGAATCTGGTGGCACCTTCGCGCCTGTCTCGCTGCTTTCGATAAGTCTCTAGCCATTTAAAATT
TTTGATGACCTGCTGCGACGCTTTTTTTCTGGCAAGATAGTCTTGTAAATGCGGGCCAAGATCTGCACAC
TGGTATTTCGGTTTTTGGGGCCGCGGGCGGCGACGGGGCCCGTGCGTCCCAGCGCACATGTTCGGCGAGG
CGGGGCCTGCGAGCGCGGCCACCGAGAATCGGACGGGGGTAGTCTCAAGCTGGCCGGCCTGCTCTGGTGC
CTGGCCTCGCGCCGCCGTGTATCGCCCCGCCCTGGGCGGCAAGGCTGGCCCGGTCGGCACCAGTTGCGTG
AGCGGAAAGATGGCCGCTTCCCGGCCCTGCTGCAGGGAGCTCAAAATGGAGGACGCGGCGCTCGGGAGAG
CGGGCGGGTGAGTCACCCACACAAAGGAAAAGGGCCTTTCCGTCCTCAGCCGTCGCTTCATGTGACTCCA
CGGAGTACCGGGCGCCGTCCAGGCACCTCGATTAGTTCTCGAGCTTTTGGAGTACGTCGTCTTTAGGTTG
GGGGGAGGGGTTTTATGCGATGGAGTTTCCCCACACTGAGTGGGTGGAGACTGAAGTTAGGCCAGCTTGG
CACTTGATGTAATTCTCCTTGGAATTTGCCCTTTTTGAGTTTGGATCTTGGTTCATTCTCAAGCCTCAGA
CAGTGGTTCAAAGTTTTTTTCTTCCATTTCAGGTGTCGTGAAGCGGCCCTGCAGATATCAACAAGTTTGT
ACAAAAAAGCAGGCACCATGGCGGCGGCGGCGGCGGCGGGCGCGGGCCCGGAGATGGTCCGCGGGCAGGT
GTTCGACGTGGGGCCGCGCTACACCAACCTCTCGTACATCGGCGAGGGCGCCTACGGCATGGTGTGCTCT
GCTTATGATAATGTCAACAAAGTTCGAGTAGCTATCAAGAAAATCAGCCCCTTTGAGCACCAGACCTACT
GCCAGAGAACCCTGAGGGAGATAAAAATCTTACTGCGCTTCAGACATGAGAACATCATTGGAATCAATGA
CATTATTCGAGCACCAACCATCGAGCAAATGAAAGATGTATATATAGTACAGGACCTCATGGAAACAGAT
CTTTACAAGCTCTTGAAGACACAACACCTCAGCAATGACCATATCTGCTATTTTCTCTACCAGATCCTCA
GAGGGTTAAAATATATCCATTCAGCTAACGTTCTGCACCGTGACCTCAAGCCTTCCAACCTGCTGCTCAA
CACCACCTGTGATCTCAAGATCTGTGACTTTGGCCTGGCCCGTGTTGCAGATCCAGACCATGATCACACA
GGGTTCCTGACAGAATATGTGGCCACACGTTGGTACAGGGCTCCAGAAATTATGTTGAATTCCAAGGGCT
ACACCAAGTCCATTGATATTTGGTCTGTAGGCTGCATTCTGGCAGAAATGCTTTCTAACAGGCCCATCTT
TCCAGGGAAGCATTATCTTGACCAGCTGAACCACATTTTGGGTATTCTTGGATCCCCATCACAAGAAGAC
CTGAATTGTATAATAAATTTAAAAGCTAGGAACTATTTGCTTTCTCTTCCACACAAAAATAAGGTGCCAT
GGAACAGGCTGTTCCCAAATGCTGACTCCAAAGCTCTGGACTTATTGGACAAAATGTTGACATTCAACCC
ACACAAGAGGATTGAAGTAGAACAGGCTCTGGCCCACCCATATCTGGAGCAGTATTACGACCCGAGTGAC
GAGCCCATCGCCGAAGCACCATTCAAGTTCGACATGGAATTGGATGACTTGCCTAAGGAAAAGCTCAAAG
AACTAATTTTTGAAGAGACTGCTAGATTCCAGCCAGGATACAGATCTTAGAACCCAGCTTTCTTGTACAA
AGTGGTTGATATCCAGCACAGTGGCGGCCGCTCGAGTCTAGAGGGCCCGCGGTTCGAAGGTAAGCCTATC
CCTAACCCTCTCCTCGGTCTCGATTCTACGCGTACCGGTTAGTAATGAGATCCCTCCCCCCCCCCTAACG
TTACTGGCCGAAGCCGCTTGGAATAAGGCCGGTGTGCGTTTGTCTATATGTTATTTTCCACCATATTGCC
GTCTTTTGGCAATGTGAGGGCCCGGAAACCTGGCCCTGTCTTCTTGACGAGCATTCCTAGGGGTCTTTCC
CCTCTCGCCAAAGGAATGCAAGGTCTGTTGAATGTCGTGAAGGAAGCAGTTCCTCTGGAAGCTTCTTGAA
GACAAACAACGTCTGTAGCGACCCTTTGCAGGCAGCGGAACCCCCCACCTGGCGACAGGTGCCTCTGCGG
CCAAAAGCCACGTGTATAAGATACACCTGCAAAGGCGGCACAACCCCAGTGCCACGTTGTGAGTTGGATA
GTTGTGGAAAGAGTCAAATGGCTCTCCTCAAGCGTATTCAACAAGGGGCTGAAGGATGCCCAGAAGGTAC
CCCATTGTATGGGATCTGATCTGGGGCCTCGGTGCACATGCTTTACATGTGTTTAGTCGAGGTTAAAAAA
ACGTCTAGGCCCCCCGAACCACGGGGACGTGGTTTTCCTTTGAAAAACACGATGATAATATGGCCACACA
TATGGTGAGCAAGGGCGAGGAGCTGTTCACCGGGGTGGTGCCCATCCTGGTCGAGCTGGACGGCGACGTA
AACGGCCACAAGTTCAGCGTGTCCGGCGAGGGCGAGGGCGATGCCACCTACGGCAAGCTGACCCTGAAGT
TCATCTGCACCACCGGCAAGCTGCCCGTGCCCTGGCCCACCCTCGTGACCACCCTGACCTACGGCGTGCA
GTGCTTCAGCCGCTACCCCGACCACATGAAGCAGCACGACTTCTTCAAGTCCGCCATGCCCGAAGGCTAC
GTCCAGGAGCGCACCATCTTCTTCAAGGACGACGGCAACTACAAGACCCGCGCCGAGGTGAAGTTCGAGG
GCGACACCCTGGTGAACCGCATCGAGCTGAAGGGCATCGACTTCAAGGAGGACGGCAACATCCTGGGGCA
CAAGCTGGAGTACAACTACAACAGCCACAACGTCTATATCATGGCCGACAAGCAGAAGAACGGCATCAAG
GTGAACTTCAAGATCCGCCACAACATCGAGGACGGCAGCGTGCAGCTCGCCGACCACTACCAGCAGAACA
CCCCCATCGGCGACGGCCCCGTGCTGCTGCCCGACAACCACTACCTGAGCACCCAGTCCGCCCTGAGCAA
AGACCCCAACGAGAAGCGCGATCACATGGTCCTGCTGGAGTTCGTGACCGCCGCCGGGATCACTCTCGGC
ATGGACGAGCTGTACAAGTAAATCGATAGATCCTAATCAACCTCTGGATTACAAAATTTGTGAAAGATTG
ACTGGTATTCTTAACTATGTTGCTCCTTTTACGCTATGTGGATACGCTGCTTTAATGCCTTTGTATCATG
CTATTGCTTCCCGTATGGCTTTCATTTTCTCCTCCTTGTATAAATCCTGGTTGCTGTCTCTTTATGAGGA
GTTGTGGCCCGTTGTCAGGCAACGTGGCGTGGTGTGCACTGTGTTTGCTGACGCAACCCCCACTGGTTGG
GGCATTGCCACCACCTGTCAGCTCCTTTCCGGGACTTTCGCTTTCCCCCTCCCTATTGCCACGGCGGAAC
TCATCGCCGCCTGCCTTGCCCGCTGCTGGACAGGGGCTCGGCTGTTGGGCACTGACAATTCCGTGGTGTT
GTCGGGGAAATCATCGTCCTTTCCTTGGCTGCTCGCCTGTGTTGCCACCTGGATTCTGCGCGGGACGTCC
TTCTGCTACGTCCCTTCGGCCCTCAATCCAGCGGACCTTCCTTCCCGCGGCCTGCTGCCGGCTCTGCGGC
CTCTTCCGCGTCTTCGCCTTCGCCCTCAGACGAGTCGGATCTCCCTTTGGGCCGCCTCCCCGCCTGAGAT
CCTTTAAGACCAATGACTTACAAGGCAGCTGTAGATCTTAGCCACTTTTTAAAAGAAAAGGGGGGACTGG
AAGGGCTAATTCACTCCCAACGAAGACAAGATCTGCTTTTTGCTTGTACTGGGTCTCTCTGGTTAGACCA
GATCTGAGCCTGGGAGCTCTCTGGCTAACTAGGGAACCCACTGCTTAAGCCTCAATAAAGCTTGCCTTGA
GTGCTTCAAGTAGTGTGTGCCCGTCTGTTGTGTGACTCTGGTAACTAGAGATCCCTCAGACCCTTTTAGT
CAGTGTGGAAAATCTCTAGCAGTAGTAGTTCATGTCATCTTATTATTCAGTATTTATAACTTGCAAAGAA
ATGAATATCAGAGAGTGAGAGGCCCGGGTTAATTAAGGAAAGGGCTAGATCATTCTTGAAGACGAAAGGG
CCTCGTGATACGCCTATTTTTATAGGTTAATGTCATGATAATAATGGTTTCTTAGACGTCAGGTGGCACT
TTTCGGGGAAATGTGCGCGGAACCCCTATTTGTTTATTTTTCTAAATACATTCAAATATGTATCCGCTCA
TGAGACAATAACCCTGATAAATGCTTCAATAATATTGAAAAAGGAAGAGTATGAGTATTCAACATTTCCG
TGTCGCCCTTATTCCCTTTTTTGCGGCATTTTGCCTTCCTGTTTTTGCTCACCCAGAAACGCTGGTGAAA
GTAAAAGATGCTGAAGATCAGTTGGGTGCACGAGTGGGTTACATCGAACTGGATCTCAACAGCGGTAAGA
TCCTTGAGAGTTTTCGCCCCGAAGAACGTTTTCCAATGATGAGCACTTTTAAAGTTCTGCTATGTGGCGC
GGTATTATCCCGTGTTGACGCCGGGCAAGAGCAACTCGGTCGCCGCATACACTATTCTCAGAATGACTTG
GTTGAGTACTCACCAGTCACAGAAAAGCATCTTACGGATGGCATGACAGTAAGAGAATTATGCAGTGCTG
CCATAACCATGAGTGATAACACTGCGGCCAACTTACTTCTGACAACGATCGGAGGACCGAAGGAGCTAAC
CGCTTTTTTGCACAACATGGGGGATCATGTAACTCGCCTTGATCGTTGGGAACCGGAGCTGAATGAAGCC
ATACCAAACGACGAGCGTGACACCACGATGCCTGTAGCAATGGCAACAACGTTGCGCAAACTATTAACTG
GCGAACTACTTACTCTAGCTTCCCGGCAACAATTAATAGACTGGATGGAGGCGGATAAAGTTGCAGGACC
ACTTCTGCGCTCGGCCCTTCCGGCTGGCTGGTTTATTGCTGATAAATCTGGAGCCGGTGAGCGTGGGTCT
CGCGGTATCATTGCAGCACTGGGGCCAGATGGTAAGCCCTCCCGTATCGTAGTTATCTACACGACGGGGA
GTCAGGCAACTATGGATGAACGAAATAGACAGATCGCTGAGATAGGTGCCTCACTGATTAAGCATTGGTA
ACTGTCAGACCAAGTTTACTCATATATACTTTAGATTGATTTAAAACTTCATTTTTAATTTAAAAGGATC
TAGGTGAAGATCCTTTTTGATAATCTCATGACCAAAATCCCTTAACGTGAGTTTTCGTTCCACTGAGCGT
CAGACCCCGTAGAAAAGATCAAAGGATCTTCTTGAGATCCTTTTTTTCTGCGCGTAATCTGCTGCTTGCA
AACAAAAAAACCACCGCTACCAGCGGTGGTTTGTTTGCCGGATCAAGAGCTACCAACTCTTTTTCCGAAG
GTAACTGGCTTCAGCAGAGCGCAGATACCAAATACTGTTCTTCTAGTGTAGCCGTAGTTAGGCCACCACT
TCAAGAACTCTGTAGCACCGCCTACATACCTCGCTCTGCTAATCCTGTTACCAGTGGCTGCTGCCAGTGG
CGATAAGTCGTGTCTTACCGGGTTGGACTCAAGACGATAGTTACCGGATAAGGCGCAGCGGTCGGGCTGA
ACGGGGGGTTCGTGCACACAGCCCAGCTTGGAGCGAACGACCTACACCGAACTGAGATACCTACAGCGTG
AGCTATGAGAAAGCGCCACGCTTCCCGAAGGGAGAAAGGCGGACAGGTATCCGGTAAGCGGCAGGGTCGG
AACAGGAGAGCGCACGAGGGAGCTTCCAGGGGGAAACGCCTGGTATCTTTATAGTCCTGTCGGGTTTCGC
CACCTCTGACTTGAGCGTCGATTTTTGTGATGCTCGTCAGGGGGGCGGAGCCTATGGAAAAACGCCAGCA
ACGCGGCCTTTTTACGGTTCCTGGCCTTTTGCTGGCCTTTTGCTCACATGTTCTTTCCTGCGTTATCCCC
TGATTCTGTGGATAACCGTATTACCGCCTTTGAGTGAGCTGATACCGCTCGCCGCAGCCGAACGACCGAG
CGCAGCGAGTCAGTGAGCGAGGAAGCGGAAGAGCGCCCAATACGCAAACCGCCTCTCCCCGCGCGTTGGC
CGATTCATTAATGCAGCAAGCTCATGGCTGACTAATTTTTTTTATTTATGCAGAGGCCGAGGCCGCCTCG
GCCTCTGAGCTATTCCAGAAGTAGTGAGGAGGCTTTTTTGGAGGCCTAGGCTTTTGCAAAAAGCTCCCCG
TGGCACGACAGGTTTCCCGACTGGAAAGCGGGCAGTGAGCGCAACGCAATTAATGTGAGTTAGCTCACTC
ATTAGGCACCCCAGGCTTTACACTTTATGCTTCCGGCTCGTATGTTGTGTGGAATTGTGAGCGGATAACA
ATTTCACACAGGAAACAGCTATGACATGATTACGAATTTCACAAATAAAGCATTTTTTTCACTGCATTCT
AGTTGTGGTTTGTCCAAACTCATCAATGTATCTTATCATGTCTGGATCAACTGGATAACTCAAGCTAACC
AAAATCATCCCAAACTTCCCACCCCATACCCTATTACCACTGCCAATTACCTGTGGTTTCATTTACTCTA
AACCTGTGATTCCTCTGAATTATTTTCATTTTAAAGAAATTGTATTTGTTAAATATGTACTACAAACTTA
GTAGT
