>Addgene plasmid #116760 | pHAGE-MAPK1 | depositor partial sequence | sequence record 219635 | insert
ATGGCGGCGGCGGCGGCGGCGGGCGCGGGCCCGGAGATGGTCCGCGGGCAGGTGTTCGACGTGGGGCCGC
GCTACACCAACCTCTCGTACATCGGCGAGGGCGCCTACGGCATGGTGTGCTCTGCTTATGATAATGTCAA
CAAAGTTCGAGTAGCTATCAAGAAAATCAGCCCCTTTGAGCACCAGACCTACTGCCAGAGAACCCTGAGG
GAGATAAAAATCTTACTGCGCTTCAGACATGAGAACATCATTGGAATCAATGACATTATTCGAGCACCAA
CCATCGAGCAAATGAAAGATGTATATATAGTACAGGACCTCATGGAAACAGATCTTTACAAGCTCTTGAA
GACACAACACCTCAGCAATGACCATATCTGCTATTTTCTCTACCAGATCCTCAGAGGGTTAAAATATATC
CATTCAGCTAACGTTCTGCACCGTGACCTCAAGCCTTCCAACCTGCTGCTCAACACCACCTGTGATCTCA
AGATCTGTGACTTTGGCCTGGCCCGTGTTGCAGATCCAGACCATGATCACACAGGGTTCCTGACAGAATA
TGTGGCCACACGTTGGTACAGGGCTCCAGAAATTATGTTGAATTCCAAGGGCTACACCAAGTCCATTGAT
ATTTGGTCTGTAGGCTGCATTCTGGCAGAAATGCTTTCTAACAGGCCCATCTTTCCAGGGAAGCATTATC
TTGACCAGCTGAACCACATTTTGGGTATTCTTGGATCCCCATCACAAGAAGACCTGAATTGTATAATAAA
TTTAAAAGCTAGGAACTATTTGCTTTCTCTTCCACACAAAAATAAGGTGCCATGGAACAGGCTGTTCCCA
AATGCTGACTCCAAAGCTCTGGACTTATTGGACAAAATGTTGACATTCAACCCACACAAGAGGATTGAAG
TAGAACAGGCTCTGGCCCACCCATATCTGGAGCAGTATTACGACCCGAGTGACGAGCCCATCGCCGAAGC
ACCATTCAAGTTCGACATGGAATTGGATGACTTGCCTAAGGAAAAGCTCAAAGAACTAATTTTTGAAGAG
ACTGCTAGATTCCAGCCAGGATACAGATCTTAA
